Addgene plasmid #120402: Fibronectin-human-EDA in pMAX
Purpose: enables eukaryotic expression of human EDA (or EIIIA) containing fibronectin based on plasma fibronectin sequence
Depositing lab: Inaam Nakchbandi. Depositing organization: Universitaet Heidelberg. Publication: EDA-Fibronectin Originating from Osteoblasts Inhibits the Immune Response against Cancer. Rossnagl S, Altrock E, Sens C, Kraft S, Rau K, Milsom MD, Giese T, Samstag Y, Nakchbandi IA. PLoS Biol. 2016 Sep 21;14(9):e1002562. doi: 10.1371/journal.pbio.1002562. eCollection 2016 Sep. PBIOLOGY-D-16-00754 PubMed 27653627.
Backbone
  Vector backbone: pMAX-Cloning
  Backbone size w/o insert (bp): 2868
  Vector type: Mammalian Expression
Growth in bacteria
  Bacterial resistance: Kanamycin, 50 μg/mL
  Growth temperature: 37°C
  Growth strain: DH5alpha
  Copy number: Unknown
Gene/Insert
  Gene/Insert name: EDA-fibronectin (alt names: Human fibronectin containing complete variable region and EDA (or EIIIA) domain; EIIIA fibronectin, cellular fibronectin)
  Species: H. sapiens (human)
  Insert size (bp): 7184
  Entrez Gene: FN1 (a.k.a. CIG, ED-B, FINC, FN, FNZ, GFND, GFND2, LETS, MSF, SMDCF)
  Promoter: CMV
  Cloning method: Restriction Enzyme; 5′ cloning site Unknown (unknown if destroyed); 3′ cloning site Unknown (unknown if destroyed)
Terms and licenses: Academic/Nonprofit Terms; Industry Terms: Not Available to Industry
Depositor comments: Clone EDA sp44. It was used to study the role of the various fibronectin isoforms in transfected eucaryotic cells and to produce the isoforms. See also "Fibronectins containing extradomain A or B enhance osteoblast differentiation via distinct integrins. J Biol Chem. 2017 May 12;292(19):7745-7760." https://www.ncbi.nlm.nih.gov/pubmed/28325836
How to cite: Fibronectin-human-EDA in pMAX was a gift from Inaam Nakchbandi (Addgene plasmid # 120402 ; http://n2t.net/addgene:120402 ; RRID:Addgene_120402)
