[The description below was written by a language model from this plasmid's Addgene catalogue record and pLannotate feature annotations shown in this document.]
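Description:
Fibronectin-human-EDA in pMAX is a mammalian expression plasmid of about 10 kb built on the small pMAX-Cloning backbone. It carries a roughly 7.2 kb human fibronectin (FN1) cDNA. According to the record, the insert is based on the plasma fibronectin sequence but includes the alternatively spliced extra domain A (EDA, also called EIIIA) together with the complete variable region, so it encodes a "cellular" fibronectin isoform. The plasmid is propagated in E. coli through a high-copy ColE1/pUC-type origin and selected with kanamycin. Resistance comes from the Tn5 aminoglycoside phosphotransferase (NeoR/KanR), which appears to be driven by a fragment of the bacterial bla promoter. No eukaryotic promoter is annotated for this marker, so the record does not support its use for G418 selection in mammalian cells.

The expression cassette begins with the human cytomegalovirus immediate-early enhancer and promoter. A chimeric β-globin/immunoglobulin heavy-chain intron follows; an intron of this kind in the 5′ untranslated region generally improves mRNA processing and expression. Next comes the FN1 open reading frame, and then an SV40 polyadenylation signal, whose flanking sequence accounts for the short annotated large T antigen fragment. No epitope tags or reporters are annotated, and the cloning sites used are not recorded. The depositor's sequence and the repository's sequencing result give essentially identical feature maps, differing by only two nucleotides in total length.

The depositor describes this clone as having been used to transfect eukaryotic cells, both to study the roles of different fibronectin isoforms and to produce the isoform proteins. The associated work concerned osteoblast differentiation and the effect of osteoblast-derived EDA-fibronectin on the immune response against cancer.
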