Features (pLannotate 1.2.2; 9 found; start..end, strand, type, name):
    140..517     +  enhancer       CMV enhancer: human cytomegalovirus immediate early enhancer
    519..718     +  promoter       CMV promoter: human cytomegalovirus (CMV) immediate early promoter
    813..945     +  intron         chimeric intron: chimera between introns from human β-globin and immunoglobulin heavy chain genes
   1033..8190    +  CDS            FN1 (sequence partly withheld): FINC_HUMAN - Also known as FN. Experimental evidence at protein level: Swiss-Prot protein existence level 1. [Anastellin]: Binds fibronectin and induces fibril formation. This fibronectin polymer, named superfibronectin, exhibits enhanced adhesive properties. Both anastellin and superfibronectin inhibit tumor growth, angiogenesis and metastasis. Anastellin activates p38 MAPK and inhibits lysophospholipid signaling. From Homo sapiens (Human).
   8255..8336    -  polyA_signal   SV40 poly(A) signal: SV40 polyadenylation signal
   8359..8427    -  CDS            large T antigen (fragment): large T antigen from SV40 (simian virus 40)
   8534..9121    -  rep_origin     ori: high-copy-number ColE1/pMB1/pBR322/pUC origin of replication
   9202..9996    -  CDS            NeoR/KanR: aminoglycoside phosphotransferase from Tn5; aph(3')-II (or nptII); confers resistance to neomycin, kanamycin, and G418 (Geneticin®)
   9997..10023   -  promoter       AmpR promoter (fragment): bla
>Addgene plasmid #120402 | Fibronectin-human-EDA in pMAX | depositor full sequence | sequence record 228588 | Full Sequence
TCAATATTGGCCATTAGCCATATTATTCATTGGTTATATAGCATAAATCAATATTGGCTATTGGCCATTG
CATACGTTGTATCTATATCATAATATGTACATTTATATTGGCTCATGTCCAATATGACCGCCATGTTGGC
ATTGATTATTGACTAGTTATTAATAGTAATCAATTACGGGGTCATTAGTTCATAGCCCATATATGGAGTT
CCGCGTTACATAACTTACGGTAAATGGCCCGCCTGGCTGACCGCCCAACGACCCCCGCCCATTGACGTCA
ATAATGACGTATGTTCCCATAGTAACGCCAATAGGGACTTTCCATTGACGTCAATGGGTGGAGTATTTAC
GGTAAACTGCCCACTTGGCAGTACATCAAGTGTATCATATGCCAAGTCCGCCCCCTATTGACGTCAATGA
CGGTAAATGGCCCGCCTGGCATTATGCCCAGTACATGACCTTACGGGACTTTCCTACTTGGCAGTACATC
TACGTATTAGTCATCGCTATTACCATGGTGATGCGGTTTTGGCAGTACACCAATGGGCGTGGATAGCGGT
TTGACTCACGGGGATTTCCAAGTCTCCACCCCATTGACGTCAATGGGAGTTTGTTTTGGCACCAAAATCA
ACGGGACTTTCCAAAATGTCGTAATAACCCCGCCCCGTTGACGCAAATGGGCGGTAGGCGTGTACGGTGG
GAGGTCTATATAAGCAGAGGTCGTTTAGTGAACCGTCAGATCACTAGTAGCTTTATTGCGGTAGTTTATC
ACAGTTAAATTGCTAACGCAGTCAGTGCTCGACTGATCACAGGTAAGTATCAAGGTTACAAGACAGGTTT
AAGGAGGCCAATAGAAACTGGGCTTGTCGAGACAGAGAAGATTCTTGCGTTTCTGATAGGCACCTATTGG
TCTTACTGACATCCACTTTGCCTTTCTCTCCACAGGGGTACCGCCATCATGAAGTTTAAACAAGCTTGAA
TTCTCTAGAGATATCCTGCAGAGATCTGGATCCCTCGAGGCTAGCTGTCAACATGCTTAGGGGTCCGGGG
CCCGGGCTGCTGCTGCTGGCCGTCCAGTGCCTGGGGACAGCGGTGCCCTCCACGGGAGCCTCGAAGAGCA
AGAGGCAGGCTCAGCAAATGGTTCAGCCCCAGTCCCCGGTGGCTGTCAGTCAAAGCAAGCCCGGTTGTTA
TGACAATGGAAAACACTATCAGATAAATCAACAGTGGGAGCGGACCTACCTAGGCAATGCGTTGGTTTGT
ACTTGTTATGGAGGAAGCCGAGGTTTTAACTGCGAGAGTAAACCTGAAGCTGAAGAGACTTGCTTTGACA
AGTACACTGGGAACACTTACCGAGTGGGTGACACTTATGAGCGTCCTAAAGACTCCATGATCTGGGACTG
TACCTGCATCGGGGCTGGGCGAGGGAGAATAAGCTGTACCATCGCAAACCGCTGCCATGAAGGGGGTCAG
TCCTACAAGATTGGTGACACCTGGAGGAGACCACATGAGACTGGTGGTTACATGTTAGAGTGTGTGTGTC
TTGGTAATGGAAAAGGAGAATGGACCTGCAAGCCCATAGCTGAGAAGTGTTTTGATCATGCTGCTGGGAC
TTCCTATGTGGTCGGAGAAACGTGGGAGAAGCCCTACCAAGGCTGGATGATGGTAGATTGTACTTGCCTG
GGAGAAGGCAGCGGACGCATCACTTGCACTTCTAGAAATAGATGCAACGATCAGGACACAAGGACATCCT
ATAGAATTGGAGACACCTGGAGCAAGAAGGATAATCGAGGAAACCTGCTCCAGTGCATCTGCACAGGCAA
CGGCCGAGGAGAGTGGAAGTGTGAGAGGCACACCTCTGTGCAGACCACATCGAGCGGATCTGGCCCCTTC
ACCGATGTTCGTGCAGCTGTTTACCAACCGCAGCCTCACCCCCAGCCTCCTCCCTATGGCCACTGTGTCA
CAGACAGTGGTGTGGTCTACTCTGTGGGGATGCAGTGGCTGAAGACACAAGGAAATAAGCAAATGCTTTG
CACGTGCCTGGGCAACGGAGTCAGCTGCCAAGAGACAGCTGTAACCCAGACTTACGGTGGCAACTCAAAT
GGAGAGCCATGTGTCTTACCATTCACCTACAATGGCAGGACGTTCTACTCCTGCACCACAGAAGGGCGAC
AGGACGGACATCTTTGGTGCAGCACAACTTCGAATTATGAGCAGGACCAGAAATACTCTTTCTGCACAGA
CCACACTGTTTTGGTTCAGACTCGAGGAGGAAATTCCAATGGTGCCTTGTGCCACTTCCCCTTCCTATAC
AACAACCACAATTACACTGATTGCACTTCTGAGGGCAGAAGAGACAACATGAAGTGGTGTGGGACCACAC
AGAACTATGATGCCGACCAGAAGTTTGGGTTCTGCCCCATGGCTGCCCACGAGGAAATCTGCACAACCAA
TGAAGGGGTCATGTACCGCATTGGAGATCAGTGGGATAAGCAGCATGACATGGGTCACATGATGAGGTGC
ACGTGTGTTGGGAATGGTCGTGGGGAATGGACATGCATTGCCTACTCGCAGCTTCGAGATCAGTGCATTG
TTGATGACATCACTTACAATGTGAACGACACATTCCACAAGCGTCATGAAGAGGGGCACATGCTGAACTG
TACATGCTTCGGTCAGGGTCGGGGCAGGTGGAAGTGTGATCCCGTCGACCAATGCCAGGATTCAGAGACT
GGGACGTTTTATCAAATTGGAGATTCATGGGAGAAGTATGTGCATGGTGTCAGATACCAGTGCTACTGCT
ATGGCCGTGGCATTGGGGAGTGGCATTGCCAACCTTTACAGACCTATCCAAGCTCAAGTGGTCCTGTCGA
AGTATTTATCACTGAGACTCCGAGTCAGCCCAACTCCCACCCCATCCAGTGGAATGCACCACAGCCATCT
CACATTTCCAAGTACATTCTCAGGTGGAGACCTAAAAATTCTGTAGGCCGTTGGAAGGAAGCTACCATAC
CAGGCCACTTAAACTCCTACACCATCAAAGGCCTGAAGCCTGGTGTGGTATACGAGGGCCAGCTCATCAG
CATCCAGCAGTACGGCCACCAAGAAGTGACTCGCTTTGACTTCACCACCACCAGCACCAGCACACCTGTG
ACCAGCAACACCGTGACAGGAGAGACGACTCCCTTTTCTCCTCTTGTGGCCACTTCTGAATCTGTGACCG
AAATCACAGCCAGTAGCTTTGTGGTCTCCTGGGTCTCAGCTTCCGACACCGTGTCGGGATTCCGGGTGGA
ATATGAGCTGAGTGAGGAGGGAGATGAGCCACAGTACCTGGATCTTCCAAGCACAGCCACTTCTGTGAAC
ATCCCTGACCTGCTTCCTGGCCGAAAATACATTGTAAATGTCTATCAGATATCTGAGGATGGGGAGCAGA
GTTTGATCCTGTCTACTTCACAAACAACAGCGCCTGATGCCCCACCTGACCCGACTGTGGACCAAGTTGA
TGACACCTCAATTGTTGTTCGCTGGAGCAGACCCCAGGCTCCCATCACAGGGTACAGAATAGTCTATTCG
CCATCAGTAGAAGGTAGCAGCACAGAACTCAACCTTCCTGAAACTGCAAACTCCGTCACCCTCAGTGACT
TGCAACCTGGTGTTCAGTATAACATCACTATCTATGCTGTGGAAGAAAATCAAGAAAGTACACCTGTTGT
CATTCAACAAGAAACCACTGGCACCCCACGCTCAGATACAGTGCCCTCTCCCAGGGACCTGCAGTTTGTG
GAAGTGACAGACGTGAAGGTCACCATCATGTGGACACCGCCTGAGAGTGCAGTGACCGGCTACCGTGTGG
ATGTGATCCCCGTCAACCTGCCTGGCGAGCACGGGCAGAGGCTGCCCATCAGCAGGAACACCTTTGCAGA
AGTCACCGGGCTGTCCCCTGGGGTCACCTATTACTTCAAAGTCTTTGCAGTGAGCCATGGGAGGGAGAGC
AAGCCTCTGACTGCTCAACAGACAACCAAACTGGATGCTCCCACTAACCTCCAGTTTGTCAATGAAACTG
ATTCTACTGTCCTGGTGAGATGGACTCCACCTCGGGCCCAGATAACAGGATACCGACTGACCGTGGGCCT
TACCCGAAGAGGACAGCCCAGGCAGTACAATGTGGGTCCCTCTGTCTCCAAGTACCCACTGAGGAATCTG
CAGCCTGCATCTGAGTACACCGTATCCCTCGTGGCCATAAAGGGCAACCAAGAGAGCCCCAAAGCCACTG
GAGTCTTTACCACACTGCAGCCTGGGAGCTCTATTCCACCTTACAACACCGAGGTGACTGAGACCACCAT
TGTGATCACATGGACGCCTGCTCCAAGAATTGGTTTTAAGCTGGGTGTACGACCAAGCCAGGGAGGAGAG
GCACCACGAGAAGTGACTTCAGACTCAGGAAGCATCGTTGTGTCCGGCTTGACTCCAGGAGTAGAATACG
TCTACACCATCCAAGTCCTGAGAGATGGACAGGAAAGAGATGCGCCAATTGTAAACAAAGTGGTGACACC
ATTGTCTCCACCAACAAACTTGCATCTGGAGGCAAACCCTGACACTGGAGTGCTCACAGTCTCCTGGGAG
AGGAGCACCACCCCAGACATTACTGGTTATAGAATTACCACAACCCCTACAAACGGCCAGCAGGGAAATT
CTTTGGAAGAAGTGGTCCATGCTGATCAGAGCTCCTGCACTTTTGATAACCTGAGTCCCGGCCTGGAGTA
CAATGTCAGTGTTTACACTGTCAAGGATGACAAGGAAAGTGTCCCTATCTCTGATACCATCATCCCAGCT
GTTCCTCCTCCCACTGACCTGCGATTCACCAACATTGGTCCAGACACCATGCGTGTCACCTGGGCTCCAC
CCCCATCCATTGATTTAACCAACTTCCTGGTGCGTTACTCACCTGTGAAAAATGAGGAAGATGTTGCAGA
GTTGTCAATTTCTCCTTCAGACAATGCAGTGGTCTTAACAAATCTCCTGCCTGGTACAGAATATGTAGTG
AGTGTCTCCAGTGTCTACGAACAACATGAGAGCACACCTCTTAGAGGAAGACAGAAAACAGGTCTTGATT
CCCCAACTGGCATTGACTTTTCTGATATTACTGCCAACTCTTTTACTGTGCACTGGATTGCTCCTCGAGC
CACCATCACTGGCTACAGGATCCGCCATCATCCCGAGCACTTCAGTGGGAGACCTCGAGAAGATCGGGTG
CCCCACTCTCGGAATTCCATCACCCTCACCAACCTCACTCCAGGCACAGAGTATGTGGTCAGCATCGTTG
CTCTTAATGGCAGAGAGGAAAGTCCCTTATTGATTGGCCAACAATCAACAGTTTCTGATGTTCCG
[273 nt withheld, positions 5386-5658]
GACAAACCATCCCAGATGCAAGTGACCGATGTTCAGGACAACAGCATTAGTGTCAAGTGGCTGCCTTCAA
GTTCCCCTGTTACTGGTTACAGAGTAACCACCACTCCCAAAAATGGACCAGGACCAACAAAAACTAAAAC
TGCAGGTCCAGATCAAACAGAAATGACTATTGAAGGCTTGCAGCCCACAGTGGAGTATGTGGTTAGTGTC
TATGCTCAGAATCCAAGCGGAGAGAGTCAGCCTCTGGTTCAGACTGCAGTAACCAACATTGATCGCCCTA
AAGGACTGGCATTCACTGATGTGGATGTCGATTCCATCAAAATTGCTTGGGAAAGCCCACAGGGGCAAGT
TTCCAGGTACAGGGTGACCTACTCGAGCCCTGAGGATGGAATCCATGAGCTATTCCCTGCACCTGATGGT
GAAGAAGACACTGCAGAGCTGCAAGGCCTCAGACCGGGTTCTGAGTACACAGTCAGTGTGGTTGCCTTGC
ACGATGATATGGAGAGCCAGCCCCTGATTGGAACCCAGTCCACAGCTATTCCTGCACCAACTGACCTGAA
GTTCACTCAGGTCACACCCACAAGCCTGAGCGCCCAGTGGACACCACCCAATGTTCAGCTCACTGGATAT
CGAGTGCGGGTGACCCCCAAGGAGAAGACCGGACCAATGAAAGAAATCAACCTTGCTCCTGACAGCTCAT
CCGTGGTTGTATCAGGACTTACGGTGGCCACCAAATATGAAGTGAGTGTCTATGCTCTTAAGGACACTTT
GACAAGCAGACCAGCTCAGGGAGTTGTCACCACTCTGGAGAATGTCAGCCCACCAAGAAGGGCTCGTGTG
ACAGATGCTACTGAGACCACCATCACCATTAGCTGGAGAACCAAGACTGAGACGATCACTGGCTTCCAAG
TTGATGCCGTTCCAGCCAATGGCCAGACTCCAATCCAGAGAACCATCAAGCCAGATGTCAGAAGCTACAC
CATCACAGGTTTACAACCAGGCACTGACTACAAGATCTACCTGTACACCTTGAATGACAATGCTCGGAGC
TCCCCTGTGGTCATCGACGCCTCCACTGCCATTGATGCACCATCCAACCTGCGTTTCCTGGCCACCACAC
CCAATTCCTTGCTGGTATCATGGCAGCCGCCACGTGCCAGGATTACCGGCTACATCATCAAGTATGAGAA
GCCTGGGTCTCCTCCCAGAGAAGTGGTCCCTCGGCCCCGCCCTGGTGTCACAGAGGCTACTATTACTGGC
CTGGAACCGGGAACCGAATATACAATTTATGTCATTGCCCTGAAGAATAATCAGAAGAGCGAGCCCCTGA
TTGGAAGGAAAAAGACAGACGAGCTTCCCCAACTGGTAACCCTTCCACACCCCAATCTTCATGGACCAGA
GATCTTGGATGTTCCTTCCACAGTTCAAAAGACCCCTTTCGTCACCCACCCTGGGTATGACACTGGAAAT
GGTATTCAGCTTCCTGGCACTTCTGGTCAGCAACCCAGTGTTGGGCAACAAATGATCTTTGAGGAACATG
GTTTTAGGCGGACCACACCGCCCACAACGGCCACCCCCATAAGGCATAGGCCAAGACCATACCCGCCGAA
TGTAGGTGAGGAAATCCAAATTGGTCACATCCCCAGGGAAGATGTAGACTATCACCTGTACCCACACGGT
CCGGGACTCAATCCAAATGCCTCTACAGGACAAGAAGCTCTCTCTCAGACAACCATCTCATGGGCCCCAT
TCCAGGACACTTCTGAGTACATCATTTCATGTCATCCTGTTGGCACTGATGAAGAACCCTTACAGTTCAG
GGTTCCTGGAACTTCTACCAGTGCCACTCTGACAGGCCTCACCAGAGGTGCCACCTACAACATCATAGTG
GAGGCACTGAAAGACCAGCAGAGGCATAAGGTTCGGGAAGAGGTTGTTACCGTGGGCAACTCTGTCAACG
AAGGCTTGAACCAACCTACGGATGACTCGTGCTTTGACCCCTACACAGTTTCCCATTATGCCGTTGGAGA
TGAGTGGGAACGAATGTCTGAATCAGGCTTTAAACTGTTGTGCCAGTGCTTAGGCTTTGGAAGTGGTCAT
TTCAGATGTGATTCATCTAGATGGTGCCATGACAATGGTGTGAACTACAAGATTGGAGAGAAGTGGGACC
GTCAGGGAGAAAATGGCCAGATGATGAGCTGCACATGTCTTGGGAACGGAAAAGGAGAATTCAAGTGTGA
CCCTCATGAGGCAACGTGTTATGATGATGGGAAGACATACCACGTAGGAGAACAGTGGCAGAAGGAATAT
CTCGGTGCCATTTGCTCCTGCACATGCTTTGGAGGCCAGCGGGGCTGGCGCTGTGACAACTGCCGCAGAC
CTGGGGGTGAACCCACTCCCGAAGGCACTACTGGCCAGTCCTACAACCAGTATTCTCAGAGATACCATCA
GAGAACAAACACTAATGTTAATTGCCCAATTGAGTGCTTCATGCCTTTAGATGTACAGGCTGACAGAGAA
GATTCCCGAGAGTAAATCATCTTTGCGGCCGCGTTTAAACAGAGCTCGATGAGTTTGGACAAACCACAAC
TAGAATGCAGTGAAAAAAATGCTTTATTTGTGAAATTTGTGATGCTATTGCTTTATTTGTAACCATTATA
AGCTGCAATAAACAAGTTAACAACAACAATTGCATTCATTTTATGTTTCAGGTTCAGGGGGAGGTGTGGG
AGGTTTTTTAAAGCAAGTAAAACCTCTACAAATGTGGTACTTAAGAGGGGGAGACCAAAGGGCGAGACGT
TAAGGCCTCACGTGACATGTGAGCAAAAGGCCAGCAAAAGGCCAGGAACCGTAAAAAGGCCGCGTTGCTG
GCGTTTTTCCATAGGCTCCGCCCCCCTGACGAGCATCACAAAAATCGACGCTCAAGTCAGAGGTGGCGAA
ACCCGACAGGACTATAAAGATACCAGGCGTTTCCCCCTGGAAGCTCCCTCGTGCGCTCTCCTGTTCCGAC
CCTGCCGCTTACCGGATACCTGTCCGCCTTTCTCCCTTCGGGAAGCGTGGCGCTTTCTCATAGCTCACGC
TGTAGGTATCTCAGTTCGGTGTAGGTCGTTCGCTCCAAGCTGGGCTGTGTGCACGAACCCCCCGTTCAGC
CCGACCGCTGCGCCTTATCCGGTAACTATCGTCTTGAGTCCAACCCGGTAAGACACGACTTATCGCCACT
GGCAGCAGCCACTGGTAACAGGATTAGCAGAGCGAGGTATGTAGGCGGTGCTACAGAGTTCTTGAAGTGG
TGGCCTAACTACGGCTACACTAGAAGGACAGTATTTGGTATCTGCGCTCTGCTGAAGCCAGTTACCTTCG
GAAAAAGAGTTGGTAGCTCTTGATCCGGCAAACAAACCACGCTGGTAGCGGTGGTTTTTTTGTTTGCAAG
CAGCAGATTACGCGCAGAAAAAAAGGATCTCAAGAAGATCCTTTGATCTTTTCTACGGGGTCTGACGCTC
AGTGGAACGAAAACTCACGTTAAGGGATTTTGGTCATGCCGTCTCAGAAGAACTCGTCAAGAAGGCGATA
GAAGGCGATGCGCTGCGAATCGGGAGCGGCGATACCGTAAAGCACGAGGAAGCGGTCAGCCCATTCGCCG
CCAAGCTCTTCAGCAATATCACGGGTAGCCAACGCTATGTCCTGATAGCGGTCCGCCACACCCAGCCGGC
CACAGTCGATGAATCCAGAAAAGCGGCCATTTTCCACCATGATATTCGGCAAGCAGGCATCGCCATGGGT
CACGACGAGATCCTCGCCGTCGGGCATGCTCGCCTTGAGCCTGGCGAACAGTTCGGCTGGCGCGAGCCCC
TGATGCTCTTCGTCCAGATCATCCTGATCGACAAGACCGGCTTCCATCCGAGTACGTGCTCGCTCGATGC
GATGTTTCGCTTGGTGGTCGAATGGGCAGGTAGCCGGATCAAGCGTATGCAGCCGCCGCATTGCATCAGC
CATGATGGATACTTTCTCGGCAGGAGCAAGGTGAGATGACAGGAGATCCTGCCCCGGCACTTCGCCCAAT
AGCAGCCAGTCCCTTCCCGCTTCAGTGACAACGTCGAGCACAGCTGCGCAAGGAACGCCCGTCGTGGCCA
GCCACGATAGCCGCGCTGCCTCGTCTTGCAGTTCATTCAGGGCACCGGACAGGTCGGTCTTGACAAAAAG
AACCGGGCGCCCCTGCGCTGACAGCCGGAACACGGCGGCATCAGAGCAGCCGATTGTCTGTTGTGCCCAG
TCATAGCCGAATAGCCTCTCCACCCAAGCGGCCGGAGAACCTGCGTGCAATCCATCTTGTTCAATCATAA
TATTATTGAAGCATTTATCAGGGTTCGTCTCGTCCCGGTCTCCTCCCATGCAT
