Features (pLannotate 1.2.2; 9 found; start..end, strand, type, name):
    140..517     +  enhancer       CMV enhancer: human cytomegalovirus immediate early enhancer
    519..718     +  promoter       CMV promoter: human cytomegalovirus (CMV) immediate early promoter
    813..945     +  intron         chimeric intron: chimera between introns from human β-globin and immunoglobulin heavy chain genes
   1033..8190    +  CDS            FN1 (sequence partly withheld): FINC_HUMAN - Also known as FN. Experimental evidence at protein level: Swiss-Prot protein existence level 1. [Anastellin]: Binds fibronectin and induces fibril formation. This fibronectin polymer, named superfibronectin, exhibits enhanced adhesive properties. Both anastellin and superfibronectin inhibit tumor growth, angiogenesis and metastasis. Anastellin activates p38 MAPK and inhibits lysophospholipid signaling. From Homo sapiens (Human).
   8255..8336    -  polyA_signal   SV40 poly(A) signal: SV40 polyadenylation signal
   8359..8427    -  CDS            large T antigen (fragment): large T antigen from SV40 (simian virus 40)
   8534..9122    -  rep_origin     ori: high-copy-number ColE1/pMB1/pBR322/pUC origin of replication
   9203..9997    -  CDS            NeoR/KanR: aminoglycoside phosphotransferase from Tn5; aph(3')-II (or nptII); confers resistance to neomycin, kanamycin, and G418 (Geneticin®)
   9998..10024   -  promoter       AmpR promoter (fragment): bla
>Addgene plasmid #120402 | Fibronectin-human-EDA in pMAX | addgene full sequence | sequence record 251099 | Addgene NGS Result
TCAATATTGGCCATTAGCCATATTATTCATTGGTTATATAGCATAAATCAATATTGGCTATTGGCCATTG
CATACGTTGTATCTATATCATAATATGTACATTTATATTGGCTCATGTCCAATATGACCGCCATGTTGGC
ATTGATTATTGACTAGTTATTAATAGTAATCAATTACGGGGTCATTAGTTCATAGCCCATATATGGAGTT
CCGCGTTACATAACTTACGGTAAATGGCCCGCCTGGCTGACCGCCCAACGACCCCCGCCCATTGACGTCA
ATAATGACGTATGTTCCCATAGTAACGCCAATAGGGACTTTCCATTGACGTCAATGGGTGGAGTATTTAC
GGTAAACTGCCCACTTGGCAGTACATCAAGTGTATCATATGCCAAGTCCGCCCCCTATTGACGTCAATGA
CGGTAAATGGCCCGCCTGGCATTATGCCCAGTACATGACCTTACGGGACTTTCCTACTTGGCAGTACATC
TACGTATTAGTCATCGCTATTACCATGGTGATGCGGTTTTGGCAGTACACCAATGGGCGTGGATAGCGGT
TTGACTCACGGGGATTTCCAAGTCTCCACCCCATTGACGTCAATGGGAGTTTGTTTTGGCACCAAAATCA
ACGGGACTTTCCAAAATGTCGTAATAACCCCGCCCCGTTGACGCAAATGGGCGGTAGGCGTGTACGGTGG
GAGGTCTATATAAGCAGAGGTCGTTTAGTGAACCGTCAGATCACTAGTAGCTTTATTGCGGTAGTTTATC
ACAGTTAAATTGCTAACGCAGTCAGTGCTCGACTGATCACAGGTAAGTATCAAGGTTACAAGACAGGTTT
AAGGAGGCCAATAGAAACTGGGCTTGTCGAGACAGAGAAGATTCTTGCGTTTCTGATAGGCACCTATTGG
TCTTACTGACATCCACTTTGCCTTTCTCTCCACAGGGGTACCGCCATCATGAAGTTTAAACAAGCTTGAA
TTCTCTAGAGATATCCTGCAGAGATCTGGATCCCTCGAGGCTAGCTGTCAACATGCTTAGGGGTCCGGGG
CCCGGGCTGCTGCTGCTGGCCGTCCAGTGCCTGGGGACAGCGGTGCCCTCCACGGGAGCCTCGAAGAGCA
AGAGGCAGGCTCAGCAAATGGTTCAGCCCCAGTCCCCGGTGGCTGTCAGTCAAAGCAAGCCCGGTTGTTA
TGACAATGGAAAACACTATCAGATAAATCAACAGTGGGAGCGGACCTACCTAGGCAATGCGTTGGTTTGT
ACTTGTTATGGAGGAAGCCGAGGTTTTAACTGCGAGAGTAAACCTGAAGCTGAAGAGACTTGCTTTGACA
AGTACACTGGGAACACTTACCGAGTGGGTGACACTTATGAGCGTCCTAAAGACTCCATGATCTGGGACTG
TACCTGCATCGGGGCTGGGCGAGGGAGAATAAGCTGTACCATCGCAAACCGCTGCCATGAAGGGGGTCAG
TCCTACAAGATTGGTGACACCTGGAGGAGACCACATGAGACTGGTGGTTACATGTTAGAGTGTGTGTGTC
TTGGTAATGGAAAAGGAGAATGGACCTGCAAGCCCATAGCTGAGAAGTGTTTTGATCATGCTGCTGGGAC
TTCCTATGTGGTCGGAGAAACGTGGGAGAAGCCCTACCAAGGCTGGATGATGGTAGATTGTACTTGCCTG
GGAGAAGGCAGCGGACGCATCACTTGCACTTCTAGAAATAGATGCAACGATCAGGACACAAGGACATCCT
ATAGAATTGGAGACACCTGGAGCAAGAAGGATAATCGAGGAAACCTGCTCCAGTGCATCTGCACAGGCAA
CGGCCGAGGAGAGTGGAAGTGTGAGAGGCACACCTCTGTGCAGACCACATCGAGCGGATCTGGCCCCTTC
ACCGATGTTCGTGCAGCTGTTTACCAACCGCAGCCTCACCCCCAGCCTCCTCCCTATGGCCACTGTGTCA
CAGACAGTGGTGTGGTCTACTCTGTGGGGATGCAGTGGCTGAAGACACAAGGAAATAAGCAAATGCTTTG
CACGTGCCTGGGCAACGGAGTCAGCTGCCAAGAGACAGCTGTAACCCAGACTTACGGTGGCAACTCAAAT
GGAGAGCCATGTGTCTTACCATTCACCTACAATGGCAGGACGTTCTACTCCTGCACCACAGAAGGGCGAC
AGGACGGACATCTTTGGTGCAGCACAACTTCGAATTATGAGCAGGACCAGAAATACTCTTTCTGCACAGA
CCACACTGTTTTGGTTCAGACTCGAGGAGGAAATTCCAATGGTGCCTTGTGCCACTTCCCCTTCCTATAC
AACAACCACAATTACACTGATTGCACTTCTGAGGGCAGAAGAGACAACATGAAGTGGTGTGGGACCACAC
AGAACTATGATGCCGACCAGAAGTTTGGGTTCTGCCCCATGGCTGCCCACGAGGAAATCTGCACAACCAA
TGAAGGGGTCATGTACCGCATTGGAGATCAGTGGGATAAGCAGCATGACATGGGTCACATGATGAGGTGC
ACGTGTGTTGGGAATGGTCGTGGGGAATGGACATGCATTGCCTACTCGCAGCTTCGAGATCAGTGCATTG
TTGATGACATCACTTACAATGTGAACGACACATTCCACAAGCGTCATGAAGAGGGGCACATGCTGAACTG
TACATGCTTCGGTCAGGGTCGGGGCAGGTGGAAGTGTGATCCCGTCGACCAATGCCAGGATTCAGAGACT
GGGACGTTTTATCAAATTGGAGATTCATGGGAGAAGTATGTGCATGGTGTCAGATACCAGTGCTACTGCT
ATGGCCGTGGCATTGGGGAGTGGCATTGCCAACCTTTACAGACCTATCCAAGCTCAAGTGGTCCTGTCGA
AGTATTTATCACTGAGACTCCGAGTCAGCCCAACTCCCACCCCATCCAGTGGAATGCACCACAGCCATCT
CACATTTCCAAGTACATTCTCAGGTGGAGACCTAAAAATTCTGTAGGCCGTTGGAAGGAAGCTACCATAC
CAGGCCACTTAAACTCCTACACCATCAAAGGCCTGAAGCCTGGTGTGGTATACGAGGGCCAGCTCATCAG
CATCCAGCAGTACGGCCACCAAGAAGTGACTCGCTTTGACTTCACCACCACCAGCACCAGCACACCTGTG
ACCAGCAACACCGTGACAGGAGAGACGACTCCCTTTTCTCCTCTTGTGGCCACTTCTGAATCTGTGACCG
AAATCACAGCCAGTAGCTTTGTGGTCTCCTGGGTCTCAGCTTCCGACACCGTGTCGGGATTCCGGGTGGA
ATATGAGCTGAGTGAGGAGGGAGATGAGCCACAGTACCTGGATCTTCCAAGCACAGCCACTTCTGTGAAC
ATCCCTGACCTGCTTCCTGGCCGAAAATACATTGTAAATGTCTATCAGATATCTGAGGATGGGGAGCAGA
GTTTGATCCTGTCTACTTCACAAACAACAGCGCCTGATGCCCCACCTGACCCGACTGTGGACCAAGTTGA
TGACACCTCAATTGTTGTTCGCTGGAGCAGACCCCAGGCTCCCATCACAGGGTACAGAATAGTCTATTCG
CCATCAGTAGAAGGTAGCAGCACAGAACTCAACCTTCCTGAAACTGCAAACTCCGTCACCCTCAGTGACT
TGCAACCTGGTGTTCAGTATAACATCACTATCTATGCTGTGGAAGAAAATCAAGAAAGTACACCTGTTGT
CATTCAACAAGAAACCACTGGCACCCCACGCTCAGATACAGTGCCCTCTCCCAGGGACCTGCAGTTTGTG
GAAGTGACAGACGTGAAGGTCACCATCATGTGGACACCGCCTGAGAGTGCAGTGACCGGCTACCGTGTGG
ATGTGATCCCCGTCAACCTGCCTGGCGAGCACGGGCAGAGGCTGCCCATCAGCAGGAACACCTTTGCAGA
AGTCACCGGGCTGTCCCCTGGGGTCACCTATTACTTCAAAGTCTTTGCAGTGAGCCATGGGAGGGAGAGC
AAGCCTCTGACTGCTCAACAGACAACCAAACTGGATGCTCCCACTAACCTCCAGTTTGTCAATGAAACTG
ATTCTACTGTCCTGGTGAGATGGACTCCACCTCGGGCCCAGATAACAGGATACCGACTGACCGTGGGCCT
TACCCGAAGAGGACAGCCCAGGCAGTACAATGTGGGTCCCTCTGTCTCCAAGTACCCACTGAGGAATCTG
CAGCCTGCATCTGAGTACACCGTATCCCTCGTGGCCATAAAGGGCAACCAAGAGAGCCCCAAAGCCACTG
GAGTCTTTACCACACTGCAGCCTGGGAGCTCTATTCCACCTTACAACACCGAGGTGACTGAGACCACCAT
TGTGATCACATGGACGCCTGCTCCAAGAATTGGTTTTAAGCTGGGTGTACGACCAAGCCAGGGAGGAGAG
GCACCACGAGAAGTGACTTCAGACTCAGGAAGCATCGTTGTGTCCGGCTTGACTCCAGGAGTAGAATACG
TCTACACCATCCAAGTCCTGAGAGATGGACAGGAAAGAGATGCGCCAATTGTAAACAAAGTGGTGACACC
ATTGTCTCCACCAACAAACTTGCATCTGGAGGCAAACCCTGACACTGGAGTGCTCACAGTCTCCTGGGAG
AGGAGCACCACCCCAGACATTACTGGTTATAGAATTACCACAACCCCTACAAACGGCCAGCAGGGAAATT
CTTTGGAAGAAGTGGTCCATGCTGATCAGAGCTCCTGCACTTTTGATAACCTGAGTCCCGGCCTGGAGTA
CAATGTCAGTGTTTACACTGTCAAGGATGACAAGGAAAGTGTCCCTATCTCTGATACCATCATCCCAGCT
GTTCCTCCTCCCACTGACCTGCGATTCACCAACATTGGTCCAGACACCATGCGTGTCACCTGGGCTCCAC
CCCCATCCATTGATTTAACCAACTTCCTGGTGCGTTACTCACCTGTGAAAAATGAGGAAGATGTTGCAGA
GTTGTCAATTTCTCCTTCAGACAATGCAGTGGTCTTAACAAATCTCCTGCCTGGTACAGAATATGTAGTG
AGTGTCTCCAGTGTCTACGAACAACATGAGAGCACACCTCTTAGAGGAAGACAGAAAACAGGTCTTGATT
CCCCAACTGGCATTGACTTTTCTGATATTACTGCCAACTCTTTTACTGTGCACTGGATTGCTCCTCGAGC
CACCATCACTGGCTACAGGATCCGCCATCATCCCGAGCACTTCAGTGGGAGACCTCGAGAAGATCGGGTG
CCCCACTCTCGGAATTCCATCACCCTCACCAACCTCACTCCAGGCACAGAGTATGTGGTCAGCATCGTTG
CTCTTAATGGCAGAGAGGAAAGTCCCTTATTGATTGGCCAACAATCAACAGTTTCTGATGTTCCG
[273 nt withheld, positions 5386-5658]
GACAAACCATCCCAGATGCAAGTGACCGATGTTCAGGACAACAGCATTAGTGTCAAGTGGCTGCCTTCAA
GTTCCCCTGTTACTGGTTACAGAGTAACCACCACTCCCAAAAATGGACCAGGACCAACAAAAACTAAAAC
TGCAGGTCCAGATCAAACAGAAATGACTATTGAAGGCTTGCAGCCCACAGTGGAGTATGTGGTTAGTGTC
TATGCTCAGAATCCAAGCGGAGAGAGTCAGCCTCTGGTTCAGACTGCAGTAACCAACATTGATCGCCCTA
AAGGACTGGCATTCACTGATGTGGATGTCGATTCCATCAAAATTGCTTGGGAAAGCCCACAGGGGCAAGT
TTCCAGGTACAGGGTGACCTACTCGAGCCCTGAGGATGGAATCCATGAGCTATTCCCTGCACCTGATGGT
GAAGAAGACACTGCAGAGCTGCAAGGCCTCAGACCGGGTTCTGAGTACACAGTCAGTGTGGTTGCCTTGC
ACGATGATATGGAGAGCCAGCCCCTGATTGGAACCCAGTCCACAGCTATTCCTGCACCAACTGACCTGAA
GTTCACTCAGGTCACACCCACAAGCCTGAGCGCCCAGTGGACACCACCCAATGTTCAGCTCACTGGATAT
CGAGTGCGGGTGACCCCCAAGGAGAAGACCGGACCAATGAAAGAAATCAACCTTGCTCCTGACAGCTCAT
CCGTGGTTGTATCAGGACTTACGGTGGCCACCAAATATGAAGTGAGTGTCTATGCTCTTAAGGACACTTT
GACAAGCAGACCAGCTCAGGGAGTTGTCACCACTCTGGAGAATGTCAGCCCACCAAGAAGGGCTCGTGTG
ACAGATGCTACTGAGACCACCATCACCATTAGCTGGAGAACCAAGACTGAGACGATCACTGGCTTCCAAG
TTGATGCCGTTCCAGCCAATGGCCAGACTCCAATCCAGAGAACCATCAAGCCAGATGTCAGAAGCTACAC
CATCACAGGTTTACAACCAGGCACTGACTACAAGATCTACCTGTACACCTTGAATGACAATGCTCGGAGC
TCCCCTGTGGTCATCGACGCCTCCACTGCCATTGATGCACCATCCAACCTGCGTTTCCTGGCCACCACAC
CCAATTCCTTGCTGGTATCATGGCAGCCGCCACGTGCCAGGATTACCGGCTACATCATCAAGTATGAGAA
GCCTGGGTCTCCTCCCAGAGAAGTGGTCCCTCGGCCCCGCCCTGGTGTCACAGAGGCTACTATTACTGGC
CTGGAACCGGGAACCGAATATACAATTTATGTCATTGCCCTGAAGAATAATCAGAAGAGCGAGCCCCTGA
TTGGAAGGAAAAAGACAGACGAGCTTCCCCAACTGGTAACCCTTCCACACCCCAATCTTCATGGACCAGA
GATCTTGGATGTTCCTTCCACAGTTCAAAAGACCCCTTTCGTCACCCACCCTGGGTATGACACTGGAAAT
GGTATTCAGCTTCCTGGCACTTCTGGTCAGCAACCCAGTGTTGGGCAACAAATGATCTTTGAGGAACATG
GTTTTAGGCGGACCACACCGCCCACAACGGCCACCCCCATAAGGCATAGGCCAAGACCATACCCGCCGAA
TGTAGGTGAGGAAATCCAAATTGGTCACATCCCCAGGGAAGATGTAGACTATCACCTGTACCCACACGGT
CCGGGACTCAATCCAAATGCCTCTACAGGACAAGAAGCTCTCTCTCAGACAACCATCTCATGGGCCCCAT
TCCAGGACACTTCTGAGTACATCATTTCATGTCATCCTGTTGGCACTGATGAAGAACCCTTACAGTTCAG
GGTTCCTGGAACTTCTACCAGTGCCACTCTGACAGGCCTCACCAGAGGTGCCACCTACAACATCATAGTG
GAGGCACTGAAAGACCAGCAGAGGCATAAGGTTCGGGAAGAGGTTGTTACCGTGGGCAACTCTGTCAACG
AAGGCTTGAACCAACCTACGGATGACTCGTGCTTTGACCCCTACACAGTTTCCCATTATGCCGTTGGAGA
TGAGTGGGAACGAATGTCTGAATCAGGCTTTAAACTGTTGTGCCAGTGCTTAGGCTTTGGAAGTGGTCAT
TTCAGATGTGATTCATCTAGATGGTGCCATGACAATGGTGTGAACTACAAGATTGGAGAGAAGTGGGACC
GTCAGGGAGAAAATGGCCAGATGATGAGCTGCACATGTCTTGGGAACGGAAAAGGAGAATTCAAGTGTGA
CCCTCATGAGGCAACGTGTTATGATGATGGGAAGACATACCACGTAGGAGAACAGTGGCAGAAGGAATAT
CTCGGTGCCATTTGCTCCTGCACATGCTTTGGAGGCCAGCGGGGCTGGCGCTGTGACAACTGCCGCAGAC
CTGGGGGTGAACCCACTCCCGAAGGCACTACTGGCCAGTCCTACAACCAGTATTCTCAGAGATACCATCA
GAGAACAAACACTAATGTTAATTGCCCAATTGAGTGCTTCATGCCTTTAGATGTACAGGCTGACAGAGAA
GATTCCCGAGAGTAAATCATCTTTGCGGCCGCGTTTAAACAGAGCTCGATGAGTTTGGACAAACCACAAC
TAGAATGCAGTGAAAAAAATGCTTTATTTGTGAAATTTGTGATGCTATTGCTTTATTTGTAACCATTATA
AGCTGCAATAAACAAGTTAACAACAACAATTGCATTCATTTTATGTTTCAGGTTCAGGGGGAGGTGTGGG
AGGTTTTTTAAAGCAAGTAAAACCTCTACAAATGTGGTACTTAAGAGGGGGAGACCAAAGGGCGAGACGT
TAAGGCCTCACGTGACATGTGAGCAAAAGGCCAGCAAAAGGCCAGGAACCGTAAAAAGGCCGCGTTGCTG
GCGTTTTTCCATAGGCTCCGCCCCCCTGACGAGCATCACAAAAATCGACGCTCAAGTCAGAGGTGGCGAA
ACCCGACAGGACTATAAAGATACCAGGCGTTTCCCCCTGGAAGCTCCCTCGTGCGCTCTCCTGTTCCGAC
CCTGCCGCTTACGGGATACCTGTCCGCCTTTCTCCCTTCGGGAAGCGTGGCGCTTTCTCATAGCTCACGC
TGTAGGTATCTCAGTTCGGTGTAGGTCGTTCGCTCCAAGCTGGGCTGTGTGCACGAACCCCCCGTTCAGC
CCGACCGCTGCGCCTTATCCGGTAACTATCGTCTTGAGTCCAACCCGGTAAGACACGACTTATCGCCACT
GGCAGCAGCCACTGGTAACAGGATTAGCAGAGCGAGGTATGTAGGCGGTGCTACAGAGTTCTTGAAGTGG
TGGCCTAACTACGGCTACACTAGAAGAACAGTATTTGGTATCTGCGCTCTGCTGAAGCCAGTTACCTTCG
GAAAAAGAGTTGGTAGCTCTTGATCCGGCAAACAAACCACCGCTGGTAGCGGTGGTTTTTTTGTTTGCAA
GCAGCAGATTACGCGCAGAAAAAAAGGATCTCAAGAAGATCCTTTGATCTTTTCTACGGGGTCTGACGCT
CAGTGGAACGAAAACTCACGTTAAGGGATTTTGGTCATGCCGTCTCAGAAGAACTCGTCAAGAAGGCGAT
AGAAGGCGATGCGCTGCGAATCGGGAGCGGCGATACCGTAAAGCACGAGGAAGCGGTCAGCCCATTCGCC
GCCAAGCTCTTCAGCAATATCACGGGTAGCCAACGCTATGTCCTGATAGCGGTCCGCCACACCCAGCCGG
CCACAGTCGATGAATCCAGAAAAGCGGCCATTTTCCACCATGATATTCGGCAAGCAGGCATCGCCATGGG
TCACGACGAGATCCTCGCCGTCGGGCATGCTCGCCTTGAGCCTGGCGAACAGTTCGGCTGGCGCGAGCCC
CTGATGCTCTTCGTCCAGATCATCCTGATCGACAAGACCGGCTTCCATCCGAGTACGTGCTCTCTCGATG
CGATGTTTCGCTTGGTGGTCGAATGGGCAGGTAGCCGGATCAAGCGTATGCAGCCGCCGCATTGCATCAG
CCATGATGGATACTTTCTCGGCAGGAGCAAGGTGAGATGACAGGAGATCCTGCCCCGGCACTTCGCCCAA
TAGCAGCCAGTCCCTTCCCGCTTCAGTGACAACGTCGAGTACAGCTGCGCAAGGAACGCCCGTCGTGGCC
AGCCACGATAGCCGCGCTGCCTCGTCTTGCAGTTCATTCAGGGCACCGGACAGGTCGGTCTTGACAAAAA
GAACCGGGCGCCCCTGCGCTGACAGCCGGAACACGGCGGCATCAGAGCAGCCGATTGTCTGTTGTGCCCA
GTCATAGCCGAATAGCCTCTCCACCCAAGCGGCCGGAGAACCTGCGTGCAATCCATCTTGTTCAATCATA
ATATTATTGAAGCATTTATCAGGGTTCGTCTCGTCCCGGTCTCCTCCCATGCATG
